Addgene plasmid #164445: GB1-PRD(703-868, S712C, P801G, C813S)-Strep
Purpose: Codon-optimized bacterial expression plasmid. Expresses GB1-His6-TEV-ALIX(703-868, S712C, P801G, C813S)-Strep.
Depositing lab: Lalit Deshmukh. Depositing organization: University of California, San Diego (UCSD). Publication: Mechanistic Roles of Tyrosine Phosphorylation in Reversible Amyloids, Autoinhibition, and Endosomal Membrane Association of ALIX. Elias RD, Ramaraju B, Deshmukh L. J Biol Chem. 2021 Oct 21:101328. doi: 10.1016/j.jbc.2021.101328. PubMed 34688656.
Backbone
  Vector backbone: pET-11a
  Backbone size w/o insert (bp): 5643
  Total vector size (bp): 6441
  Vector type: Bacterial Expression
Growth in bacteria
  Bacterial resistance: Ampicillin, 100 μg/mL
  Growth temperature: 37°C
  Growth strain: DH5alpha
  Copy number: Low Copy
Gene/Insert
  Gene/Insert name: GB1-His6-TEV-ALIX(703-868, S712C, P801G, C813S)-Strep (alt names: ALIX Proline Rich Domain; ALIX Proline Rich Region)
  Species: H. sapiens (human)
  Insert size (bp): 798
  Mutation: Serine 712 to Cysteine, Proline 801 to Glycine, Cysteine 813 to Serine
  Entrez Gene: PDCD6IP (a.k.a. AIP1, ALIX, DRIP4, HP95, MCPH29)
  Tag / fusion protein: GB1-His6-TEV (N terminal on insert); Strep tag (WSHPQFEK) (C terminal on insert)
Terms and licenses: Academic/Nonprofit Terms; Industry Terms: Not Available to Industry
How to cite: GB1-PRD(703-868, S712C, P801G, C813S)-Strep was a gift from Lalit Deshmukh (Addgene plasmid # 164445 ; http://n2t.net/addgene:164445 ; RRID:Addgene_164445)
