[The description below was written by a language model from this plasmid's Addgene catalogue record and pLannotate feature annotations shown in this document.]
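Description:
GB1-PRD(703-868, S712C, P801G, C813S)-Strep is a bacterial expression plasmid of about 6.4 kb built on the pET-11a backbone. It is designed to produce a codon-optimized fragment of human ALIX (gene PDCD6IP) in E. coli. The plasmid replicates from a pBR322-type ColE1 origin and retains the rop gene and bom region, which fits its listing as low copy. Selection is by ampicillin through the β-lactamase (AmpR) gene. Several tetracycline-resistance fragments are annotated, but these are non-functional remnants of the pBR322-derived backbone. A short annotated match to a T7 gene 10-derived sequence lies after the Strep tag; it is probably also backbone remnant rather than part of the expressed protein, although the record does not say so.

Expression is driven by a T7 promoter with an adjacent lac operator, followed by the T7 gene 10 ribosome binding site and closed by the T7 terminator. The plasmid also carries lacI, so transcription stays repressed until it is induced with IPTG in a host that supplies T7 RNA polymerase.

The 798 bp insert starts with the GB1 domain of streptococcal protein G, which is commonly used as a solubility and expression enhancer. It is followed by a His6 tag and a TEV protease cleavage site, so the N-terminal fusion partner can be removed after affinity purification. Next come ALIX residues 703–868, the proline-rich domain, and a C-terminal Strep-tag II for binding to Strep-Tactin. The ALIX fragment carries three substitutions: S712C, P801G and C813S. The record does not explain why they were introduced. The associated publication concerns tyrosine phosphorylation, reversible amyloid formation, autoinhibition and endosomal membrane association of ALIX, so the plasmid most likely serves to make recombinant protein for biophysical studies of this domain.
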