Features (pLannotate 1.2.2; 21 found; start..end, strand, type, name):
      1..19      +  promoter       T7 promoter: promoter for bacteriophage T7 RNA polymerase
     20..44      +  protein_bind   lac operator: The lac repressor binds to the lac operator to inhibit transcription in E. coli. This inhibition can be relieved by adding lactose or isopropyl-β-D-thiogalactopyranoside (IPTG). lac repressor encoded by lacI
     59..81      +  RBS            RBS: efficient ribosome binding site from bacteriophage T7 gene 10 (Olins and Rangwala, 1989)
     95..256     +  CDS            spg (fragment): SPG1_STRSG - Experimental evidence at protein level: Swiss-Prot protein existence level 1. Binds to the constant Fc region of IgG with high affinity. From Streptococcus sp. group G.
    365..862     +  CDS            PDCD6IP (fragment): PDC6I_HUMAN - Also known as AIP1, ALIX, KIAA1375. Experimental evidence at protein level: Swiss-Prot protein existence level 1. (Microbial infection) Involved in HIV-1 virus budding. Can replace TSG101 it its role of supporting HIV-1 release; this function requires the interaction with CHMP4B. The ESCRT machinery also functions in topologically equivalent membrane fission events, such as enveloped virus budding (HIV-1 and other lentiviruses). From Homo sapiens (Human).
    863..886     +  CDS            Strep-Tag II: peptide that binds Strep-Tactin®, an engineered form of streptavidin
    897..946     +  CDS            SET1 (fragment): solubility-enhancement tag derived from T7 phage gene 10B
    954..1001    +  terminator     T7 terminator: transcription terminator for bacteriophage T7 RNA polymerase
   1024..1128    -  CDS            TcR (fragment): tetracycline efflux protein; tet; confers resistance to tetracycline
   1176..1204    -  promoter       tet promoter: E. coli promoter for tetracycline efflux protein gene
   1317..1421    +  promoter       AmpR promoter: bla
   1422..2282    +  CDS            AmpR: β-lactamase; bla; confers resistance to ampicillin, carbenicillin, and related antibiotics
   2453..3041    +  rep_origin     ori: high-copy-number ColE1/pMB1/pBR322/pUC origin of replication
   3227..3366    -  misc_feature   bom: basis of mobility region from pBR322
   3468..3659    -  CDS            rop: Rop protein, which maintains plasmids at low copy number; rop
   3676..4056    +  CDS            YPB1_ECOLX: Protein predicted: Swiss-Prot protein existence level 4. From Escherichia coli.
   4298..4922    -  CDS            TcR (fragment): tetracycline efflux protein; tet; confers resistance to tetracycline
   4937..4958    -  protein_bind   CAP binding site: CAP binding activates transcription in the presence of cAMP. E. coli catabolite activator protein
   4971..6053    -  CDS            lacI: lac repressor; lacI; The lac repressor binds to the lac operator to inhibit transcription in E. coli. This inhibition can be relieved by adding lactose or isopropyl-β-D-thiogalactopyranoside (IPTG).
   6054..6131    -  promoter       lacI promoter: lacI
   6139..6418    -  CDS            TcR (fragment): tetracycline efflux protein; tet; confers resistance to tetracycline
>Addgene plasmid #164445 | GB1-PRD(703-868, S712C, P801G, C813S)-Strep | addgene full sequence | sequence record 324032 | Addgene NGS Result
TAATACGACTCACTATAGGGGAATTGTGAGCGGATAACAATTCCCCTCTAGAAATAATTTTGTTTAACTT
TAAGAAGGAGATATACATATGCAATACAAACTGGCGCTGAACGGCAAAACGCTGAAGGGTGAAACGACGA
CCGAGGCCGTTGATGCGGCCACGGCCGAGAAAGTGTTCAAGCAGTACGCCAACGACAACGGTGTTGATGG
CGAATGGACCTACGACGATGCGACCAAAACCTTCACCGTGACCGAACTGGTTCCGCGCGGCAGTATCGAA
GGTCGCATCCGCGAGAATCTGAAAGATAGCGGTCTGTTTCTGGAGCATCACCACCATCACCATGAAAATC
TGTACTTCCAAGGCGACGAACTGCTGAAAGATCTGCAGCAGTGCATTGCCCGCGAACCAAGCGCCCCAAG
CATCCCGACGCCAGCCTATCAGAGTAGTCCGGCGGGTGGTCATGCGCCGACCCCACCAACGCCGGCCCCA
CGTACGATGCCGCCAACCAAACCGCAACCACCAGCGCGTCCGCCACCACCAGTTCTCCCAGCCAATCGCG
CCCCAAGTGCGACCGCGCCAAGCCCAGTTGGTGCGGGTACCGCCGCGCCAGCGCCAAGTCAAACGCCGGG
TAGTGCCCCACCACCACAAGCGCAAGGCGGCCCATATCCGACGTACCCGGGCTATCCGGGCTACAGTCAG
ATGCCAATGCCGATGGGTTACAACCCATACGCGTACGGCCAGTATAACATGCCGTACCCACCGGTGTACC
ACCAGAGTCCGGGCCAAGCCCCATACCCGGGTCCACAGCAGCCAAGCTACCCGTTCCCGCAGCCACCACA
GCAAAGTTACTACCCGCAGCAATGGAGCCATCCGCAGTTCGAAAAGTAAGGATCCGGCTGCTAACAAAGC
CCGAAAGGAAGCTGAGTTGGCTGCTGCCACCGCTGAGCAATAACTAGCATAACCCCTTGGGGCCTCTAAA
CGGGTCTTGAGGGGTTTTTTGCTGAAAGGAGGAACTATATCCGGATATCCCGCAAGAGGCCCGGCAGTAC
CGGCATAACCAAGCCTATGCCTACAGCATCCAGGGTGACGGTGCCGAGGATGACGATGAGCGCATTGTTA
GATTTCATACACGGTGCCTGACTGCGTTAGCAATTTAACTGTGATAAACTACCGCATTAAAGCTTATCGA
TGATAAGCTGTCAAACATGAGAATTCTTGAAGACGAAAGGGCCTCGTGATACGCCTATTTTTATAGGTTA
ATGTCATGATAATAATGGTTTCTTAGACGTCAGGTGGCACTTTTCGGGGAAATGTGCGCGGAACCCCTAT
TTGTTTATTTTTCTAAATACATTCAAATATGTATCCGCTCATGAGACAATAACCCTGATAAATGCTTCAA
TAATATTGAAAAAGGAAGAGTATGAGTATTCAACATTTCCGTGTCGCCCTTATTCCCTTTTTTGCGGCAT
TTTGCCTTCCTGTTTTTGCTCACCCAGAAACGCTGGTGAAAGTAAAAGATGCTGAAGATCAGTTGGGTGC
ACGAGTGGGTTACATCGAACTGGATCTCAACAGCGGTAAGATCCTTGAGAGTTTTCGCCCCGAAGAACGT
TTTCCAATGATGAGCACTTTTAAAGTTCTGCTATGTGGCGCGGTATTATCCCGTGTTGACGCCGGGCAAG
AGCAACTCGGTCGCCGCATACACTATTCTCAGAATGACTTGGTTGAGTACTCACCAGTCACAGAAAAGCA
TCTTACGGATGGCATGACAGTAAGAGAATTATGCAGTGCTGCCATAACCATGAGTGATAACACTGCGGCC
AACTTACTTCTGACAACGATCGGAGGACCGAAGGAGCTAACCGCTTTTTTGCACAACATGGGGGATCATG
TAACTCGCCTTGATCGTTGGGAACCGGAGCTGAATGAAGCCATACCAAACGACGAGCGTGACACCACGAT
GCCTGCAGCAATGGCAACAACGTTGCGCAAACTATTAACTGGCGAACTACTTACTCTAGCTTCCCGGCAA
CAATTAATAGACTGGATGGAGGCGGATAAAGTTGCAGGACCACTTCTGCGCTCGGCCCTTCCGGCTGGCT
GGTTTATTGCTGATAAATCTGGAGCCGGTGAGCGTGGGTCTCGCGGTATCATTGCAGCACTGGGGCCAGA
TGGTAAGCCCTCCCGTATCGTAGTTATCTACACGACGGGGAGTCAGGCAACTATGGATGAACGAAATAGA
CAGATCGCTGAGATAGGTGCCTCACTGATTAAGCATTGGTAACTGTCAGACCAAGTTTACTCATATATAC
TTTAGATTGATTTAAAACTTCATTTTTAATTTAAAAGGATCTAGGTGAAGATCCTTTTTGATAATCTCAT
GACCAAAATCCCTTAACGTGAGTTTTCGTTCCACTGAGCGTCAGACCCCGTAGAAAAGATCAAAGGATCT
TCTTGAGATCCTTTTTTTCTGCGCGTAATCTGCTGCTTGCAAACAAAAAAACCACCGCTACCAGCGGTGG
TTTGTTTGCCGGATCAAGAGCTACCAACTCTTTTTCCGAAGGTAACTGGCTTCAGCAGAGCGCAGATACC
AAATACTGTCCTTCTAGTGTAGCCGTAGTTAGGCCACCACTTCAAGAACTCTGTAGCACCGCCTACATAC
CTCGCTCTGCTAATCCTGTTACCAGTGGCTGCTGCCAGTGGCGATAAGTCGTGTCTTACCGGGTTGGACT
CAAGACGATAGTTACCGGATAAGGCGCAGCGGTCGGGCTGAACGGGGGGTTCGTGCACACAGCCCAGCTT
GGAGCGAACGACCTACACCGAACTGAGATACCTACAGCGTGAGCTATGAGAAAGCGCCACGCTTCCCGAA
GGGAGAAAGGCGGACAGGTATCCGGTAAGCGGCAGGGTCGGAACAGGAGAGCGCACGAGGGAGCTTCCAG
GGGGAAACGCCTGGTATCTTTATAGTCCTGTCGGGTTTCGCCACCTCTGACTTGAGCGTCGATTTTTGTG
ATGCTCGTCAGGGGGGCGGAGCCTATGGAAAAACGCCAGCAACGCGGCCTTTTTACGGTTCCTGGCCTTT
TGCTGGCCTTTTGCTCACATGTTCTTTCCTGCGTTATCCCCTGATTCTGTGGATAACCGTATTACCGCCT
TTGAGTGAGCTGATACCGCTCGCCGCAGCCGAACGACCGAGCGCAGCGAGTCAGTGAGCGAGGAAGCGGA
AGAGCGCCTGATGCGGTATTTTCTCCTTACGCATCTGTGCGGTATTTCACACCGCAATGGTGCACTCTCA
GTACAATCTGCTCTGATGCCGCATAGTTAAGCCAGTATACACTCCGCTATCGCTACGTGACTGGGTCATG
GCTGCGCCCCGACACCCGCCAACACCCGCTGACGCGCCCTGACGGGCTTGTCTGCTCCCGGCATCCGCTT
ACAGACAAGCTGTGACCGTCTCCGGGAGCTGCATGTGTCAGAGGTTTTCACCGTCATCACCGAAACGCGC
GAGGCAGCTGCGGTAAAGCTCATCAGCGTGGTCGTGAAGCGATTCACAGATGTCTGCCTGTTCATCCGCG
TCCAGCTCGTTGAGTTTCTCCAGAAGCGTTAATGTCTGGCTTCTGATAAAGCGGGCCATGTTAAGGGCGG
TTTTTTCCTGTTTGGTCACTGATGCCTCCGTGTAAGGGGGATTTCTGTTCATGGGGGTAATGATACCGAT
GAAACGAGAGAGGATGCTCACGATACGGGTTACTGATGATGAACATGCCCGGTTACTGGAACGTTGTGAG
GGTAAACAACTGGCGGTATGGATGCGGCGGGACCAGAGAAAAATCACTCAGGGTCAATGCCAGCGCTTCG
TTAATACAGATGTAGGTGTTCCACAGGGTAGCCAGCAGCATCCTGCGATGCAGATCCGGAACATAATGGT
GCAGGGCGCTGACTTCCGCGTTTCCAGACTTTACGAAACACGGAAACCGAAGACCATTCATGTTGTTGCT
CAGGTCGCAGACGTTTTGCAGCAGCAGTCGCTTCACGTTCGCTCGCGTATCGGTGATTCATTCTGCTAAC
CAGTAAGGCAACCCCGCCAGCCTAGCCGGGTCCTCAACGACAGGAGCACGATCATGCGCACCCGTGGCCA
GGACCCAACGCTGCCCGAGATGCGCCGCGTGCGGCTGCTGGAGATGGCGGACGCGATGGATATGTTCTGC
CAAGGGTTGGTTTGCGCATTCACAGTTCTCCGCAAGAATTGATTGGCTCCAATTCTTGGAGTGGTGAATC
CGTTAGCGAGGTGCCGCCGGCTTCCATTCAGGTCGAGGTGGCCCGGCTCCATGCACCGCGACGCAACGCG
GGGAGGCAGACAAGGTATAGGGCGGCGCCTACAATCCATGCCAACCCGTTCCATGTGCTCGCCGAGGCGG
CATAAATCGCCGTGACGATCAGCGGTCCAATGATCGAAGTTAGGCTGGTAAGAGCCGCGAGCGATCCTTG
AAGCTGTCCCTGATGGTCGTCATCTACCTGCCTGGACAGCATGGCCTGCAACGCGGGCATCCCGATGCCG
CCGGAAGCGAGAAGAATCATAATGGGGAAGGCCATCCAGCCTCGCGTCGCGAACGCCAGCAAGACGTAGC
CCAGCGCGTCGGCCGCCATGCCGGCGATAATGGCCTGCTTCTCGCCGAAACGTTTGGTGGCGGGACCAGT
GACGAAGGCTTGAGCGAGGGCGTGCAAGATTCCGAATACCGCAAGCGACAGGCCGATCATCGTCGCGCTC
CAGCGAAAGCGGTCCTCGCCGAAAATGACCCAGAGCGCTGCCGGCACCTGTCCTACGAGTTGCATGATAA
AGAAGACAGTCATAAGTGCGGCGACGATAGTCATGCCCCGCGCCCACCGGAAGGAGCTGACTGGGTTGAA
GGCTCTCAAGGGCATCGGTCGAGATCCCGGTGCCTAATGAGTGAGCTAACTTACATTAATTGCGTTGCGC
TCACTGCCCGCTTTCCAGTCGGGAAACCTGTCGTGCCAGCTGCATTAATGAATCGGCCAACGCGCGGGGA
GAGGCGGTTTGCGTATTGGGCGCCAGGGTGGTTTTTCTTTTCACCAGTGAGACGGGCAACAGCTGATTGC
CCTTCACCGCCTGGCCCTGAGAGAGTTGCAGCAAGCGGTCCACGCTGGTTTGCCCCAGCAGGCGAAAATC
CTGTTTGATGGTGGTTAACGGCGGGATATAACATGAGCTGTCTTCGGTATCGTCGTATCCCACTACCGAG
ATATCCGCACCAACGCGCAGCCCGGACTCGGTAATGGCGCGCATTGCGCCCAGCGCCATCTGATCGTTGG
CAACCAGCATCGCAGTGGGAACGATGCCCTCATTCAGCATTTGCATGGTTTGTTGAAAACCGGACATGGC
ACTCCAGTCGCCTTCCCGTTCCGCTATCGGCTGAATTTGATTGCGAGTGAGATATTTATGCCAGCCAGCC
AGACGCAGACGCGCCGAGACAGAACTTAATGGGCCCGCTAACAGCGCGATTTGCTGGTGACCCAATGCGA
CCAGATGCTCCACGCCCAGTCGCGTACCGTCTTCATGGGAGAAAATAATACTGTTGATGGGTGTCTGGTC
AGAGACATCAAGAAATAACGCCGGAACATTAGTGCAGGCAGCTTCCACAGCAATGGCATCCTGGTCATCC
AGCGGATAGTTAATGATCAGCCCACTGACGCGTTGCGCGAGAAGATTGTGCACCGCCGCTTTACAGGCTT
CGACGCCGCTTCGTTCTACCATCGACACCACCACGCTGGCACCCAGTTGATCGGCGCGAGATTTAATCGC
CGCGACAATTTGCGACGGCGCGTGCAGGGCCAGACTGGAGGTGGCAACGCCAATCAGCAACGACTGTTTG
CCCGCCAGTTGTTGTGCCACGCGGTTGGGAATGTAATTCAGCTCCGCCATCGCCGCTTCCACTTTTTCCC
GCGTTTTCGCAGAAACGTGGCTGGCCTGGTTCACCACGCGGGAAACGGTCTGATAAGAGACACCGGCATA
CTCTGCGACATCGTATAACGTTACTGGTTTCACATTCACCACCCTGAATTGACTCTCTTCCGGGCGCTAT
CATGCCATACCGCGAAAGGTTTTGCGCCATTCGATGGTGTCCGGGATCTCGACGCTCTCCCTTATGCGAC
TCCTGCATTAGGAAGCAGCCCAGTAGTAGGTTGAGGCCGTTGAGCACCGCCGCCGCAAGGAATGGTGCAT
GCAAGGAGATGGCGCCCAACAGTCCCCCGGCCACGGGGCCTGCCACCATACCCACGCCGAAACAAGCGCT
CATGAGCCCGAAGTGGCGAGCCCGATCTTCCCCATCGGTGATGTCGGCGATATAGGCGCCAGCAACCGCA
CCTGTGGCGCCGGTGATGCCGGCCACGATGCGTCCGGCGTAGAGGATCGAGATCTCGATCCCGCGAAAT
