>Addgene plasmid #164445 | GB1-PRD(703-868, S712C, P801G, C813S)-Strep | depositor partial sequence | sequence record 319172 | GB1-PRD(703-868, S712C, P801G, C813S)-Strep
CATATGCAATACAAACTGGCGCTGAACGGCAAAACGCTGAAGGGTGAAACGACGACCGAGGCCGTTGATG
CGGCCACGGCCGAGAAAGTGTTCAAGCAGTACGCCAACGACAACGGTGTTGATGGCGAATGGACCTACGA
CGATGCGACCAAAACCTTCACCGTGACCGAACTGGTTCCGCGCGGCAGTATCGAAGGTCGCATCCGCGAG
AATCTGAAAGATAGCGGTCTGTTTCTGGAGCATCACCACCATCACCATGAAAATCTGTACTTCCAAGGCG
ACGAACTGCTGAAAGATCTGCAGCAGTGCATTGCCCGCGAACCAAGCGCCCCAAGCATCCCGACGCCAGC
CTATCAGAGTAGTCCGGCGGGTGGTCATGCGCCGACCCCACCAACGCCGGCCCCACGTACGATGCCGCCA
ACCAAACCGCAACCACCAGCGCGTCCGCCACCACCAGTTCTCCCAGCCAATCGCGCCCCAAGTGCGACCG
CGCCAAGCCCAGTTGGTGCGGGTACCGCCGCGCCAGCGCCAAGTCAAACGCCGGGTAGTGCCCCACCACC
ACAAGCGCAAGGCGGCCCATATCCGACGTACCCGGGCTATCCGGGCTACAGTCAGATGCCAATGCCGATG
GGTTACAACCCATACGCGTACGGCCAGTATAACATGCCGTACCCACCGGTGTACCACCAGAGTCCGGGCC
AAGCCCCATACCCGGGTCCACAGCAGCCAAGCTACCCGTTCCCGCAGCCACCACAGCAAAGTTACTACCC
GCAGCAATGGAGCCATCCGCAGTTCGAAAAGTAAGGATCC
